Addgene plasmid #41819: gRNA_GFP-T1
Purpose: Expresses a guide RNA (gRNA) to target GFP (T1 target sequence) for genome engineering
Depositing lab: George Church. Depositing organization: Harvard Medical School. Publication: RNA-Guided Human Genome Engineering via Cas9. Mali P, Yang L, Esvelt KM, Aach J, Guell M, Dicarlo JE, Norville JE, Church GM. Science. 2013 Feb 15;339(6121):823-6. doi: 10.1126/science.1232033 PubMed 23287722.
Backbone
  Vector backbone: pCR-Blunt II-TOPO
  Backbone manufacturer: Invitrogen
  Vector type: Mammalian Expression, CRISPR
Growth in bacteria
  Bacterial resistance: Kanamycin, 50 μg/mL
  Growth temperature: 37°C
  Growth strain: Top10
  Copy number: Unknown
Gene/Insert
  Gene/Insert name: gRNA_GFP-T1
  Cloning method: TOPO Cloning
  Sequencing primers: 5′ T7
Terms and licenses: Academic/Nonprofit Terms; Industry Terms: Not Available to Industry
Depositor comments: gRNA target sequence GTGAACCGCATCGAGCTGAA
How to cite: gRNA_GFP-T1 was a gift from George Church (Addgene plasmid # 41819 ; http://n2t.net/addgene:41819 ; RRID:Addgene_41819)
