[The description below was written by a language model from this plasmid's Addgene catalogue record and pLannotate feature annotations shown in this document.]
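Description:
gRNA_GFP-T1 is a small (about 4 kb) guide RNA expression plasmid for mammalian CRISPR/Cas9 genome engineering, built by TOPO cloning a gRNA cassette into the pCR-Blunt II-TOPO backbone. It is propagated in E. coli from a high-copy ColE1/pUC-type origin and selected with kanamycin through the Tn5-derived NeoR/KanR gene. The backbone also carries a bleomycin/Zeocin resistance gene (Sh ble). The remaining backbone elements are typical of this cloning vector: a lac promoter/operator region, flanking SP6 and T7 phage promoters, and a lacZα–ccdB fusion, annotated here as fragments. This fusion normally provides positive selection for insert-containing clones, because insertion at the TOPO site disrupts expression of the toxic CcdB protein.

The payload is a human U6 RNA polymerase III promoter driving a short spacer fused to the Streptococcus pyogenes gRNA scaffold. It lies on the reverse strand relative to the lac promoter and is bracketed by partial attB1 and attB2 Gateway-type sequences. The roughly 20-nt segment between the U6 promoter and the scaffold is annotated automatically as a fragment of an mVenus-derived coding sequence. This reflects the spacer's homology to GFP-family genes rather than any protein-coding function, and it corresponds to the "T1" GFP target site named in the record. The plasmid encodes no Cas9, so it must be co-delivered with a separate S. pyogenes Cas9 expression construct. Together they direct cleavage at the GFP T1 site in mammalian cells, for example in GFP reporter-based assays of RNA-guided genome editing. No dedicated mammalian selection cassette or reporter is annotated.
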