Features (pLannotate 1.2.2; 19 found; start..end, strand, type, name):
      2..94      +  CDS            lacI (fragment): lac repressor; lacI; The lac repressor binds to the lac operator to inhibit transcription in E. coli. This inhibition can be relieved by adding lactose or isopropyl-β-D-thiogalactopyranoside (IPTG).
    107..128     +  protein_bind   CAP binding site: CAP binding activates transcription in the presence of cAMP. E. coli catabolite activator protein
    143..173     +  promoter       lac promoter: promoter for the E. coli lac operon
    181..197     +  protein_bind   lac operator: The lac repressor binds to the lac operator to inhibit transcription in E. coli. This inhibition can be relieved by adding lactose or isopropyl-β-D-thiogalactopyranoside (IPTG). lac repressor encoded by lacI
    239..257     +  promoter       SP6 promoter: promoter for bacteriophage SP6 RNA polymerase
    345..366     +  protein_bind   attB2 (fragment): mutant version of attB; recombination site for the Gateway® BP reaction BP Clonase™
    378..453     -  misc_RNA       gRNA scaffold: guide RNA scaffold for the Streptococcus pyogenes CRISPR/Cas9 system
    453..473     -  CDS            VN155(I152L) (fragment): improved N-terminal fragment of mVenus for use in bimolecular fluorescence complementation (BiFC) (Kodama and Hu, 2010)
    482..722     -  promoter       U6 promoter: RNA polymerase III promoter for human U6 snRNA
    774..793     -  protein_bind   attB1 (fragment): mutant version of attB; recombination site for the Gateway® BP reaction BP Clonase™
    862..880     -  promoter       T7 promoter: promoter for bacteriophage T7 RNA polymerase
    883..1030    +  CDS            lacZα (fragment): LacZα fragment of β-galactosidase; lacZ fragment
   1040..1343    +  CDS            ccdB (fragment): CcdB, a bacterial toxin that poisons DNA gyrase; ccdB; Plasmids containing the ccdB gene cannot be propagated in standard E. coli strains.
   1391..1660    +  CDS            tnpA (fragment): TN5P_ECOLX - Also known as tnp. Experimental evidence at protein level: Swiss-Prot protein existence level 1. Mediates transposition of transposon Tn5 by a 'cut and paste' mechanism. First, the monomeric transposase binds the 19 bp inverted DNA repeats flanking the transposon. Then, dimerization of the DNA- bound transposase creates a synaptic DNA complex. After nicking of the first DNA strand, excision of the transposon proceeds through a series of intermediates. The transposase then mediates the insertion of the transposon at a new site by strand transfer. The activity of the wild- type tran
   1692..2486    +  CDS            NeoR/KanR: aminoglycoside phosphotransferase from Tn5; aph(3')-II (or nptII); confers resistance to neomycin, kanamycin, and G418 (Geneticin®)
   2507..2557    -  misc_feature   bom (fragment): basis of mobility region from pBR322
   2584..2672    +  promoter       AmpR promoter (fragment): bla
   2692..3066    +  CDS            BleoR: antibiotic-binding protein; Sh ble from Streptoalloteichus hindustanus; confers resistance to bleomycin, phleomycin, and Zeocin™
   3204..3792    +  rep_origin     ori: high-copy-number ColE1/pMB1/pBR322/pUC origin of replication
>Addgene plasmid #41819 | gRNA_GFP-T1 | addgene full sequence | sequence record 116036 | Addgene NGS result
AGCGCCCAATACGCAAACCGCCTCTCCCCGCGCGTTGGCCGATTCATTAATGCAGCTGGCACGACAGGTT
TCCCGACTGGAAAGCGGGCAGTGAGCGCAACGCAATTAATGTGAGTTAGCTCACTCATTAGGCACCCCAG
GCTTTACACTTTATGCTTCCGGCTCGTATGTTGTGTGGAATTGTGAGCGGATAACAATTTCACACAGGAA
ACAGCTATGACCATGATTACGCCAAGCTATTTAGGTGACACTATAGAATACTCAAGCTATGCATCAAGCT
TGGTACCGAGCTCGGATCCACTAGTAACGGCCGCCAGTGTGCTGGAATTCGCCCTTTAATGCCAACTTTG
TACAAGAAAGCTGGGTCTAGAAAAAAAGCACCGACTCGGTGCCACTTTTTCAAGTTGATAACGGACTAGC
CTTATTTTAACTTGCTATTTCTAGCTCTAAAACTTCAGCTCGATGCGGTTCACGGTGTTTCGTCCTTTCC
ACAAGATATATAAAGCCAAGAAATCGAAATACTTTCAAGTTACGGTAAGCATATGATAGTCCATTTTAAA
ACATAATTTTAAAACTGCAAACTACCCAAGAAATTATTACTTTCTACGTCACGTATTTTGTACTAATATC
TTTGTGTTTACAGTCAAATTAATTCTAATTATCTCTCTAACAGCCTTGTATCGTATATGCAAATATGAAG
GAATCATGGGAAATAGGCCCTCTTCCTGCCCGACCTTGGTACCGGATCCAGTCGACTGAATTGGTTCCTT
TAAAGCCTGCTTTTTTGTACAAAGGGCGAATTCTGCAGATATCCATCACACTGGCGGCCGCTCGAGCATG
CATCTAGAGGGCCCAATTCGCCCTATAGTGAGTCGTATTACAATTCACTGGCCGTCGTTTTACAACGTCG
TGACTGGGAAAACCCTGGCGTTACCCAACTTAATCGCCTTGCAGCACATCCCCCTTTCGCCAGCTGGCGT
AATAGCGAAGAGGCCCGCACCGATCGCCCTTCCCAACAGTTGCGCAGCCTATACGTACGGCAGTTTAAGG
TTTACACCTATAAAAGAGAGAGCCGTTATCGTCTGTTTGTGGATGTACAGAGTGATATTATTGACACGCC
GGGGCGACGGATGGTGATCCCCCTGGCCAGTGCACGTCTGCTGTCAGATAAAGTCTCCCGTGAACTTTAC
CCGGTGGTGCATATCGGGGATGAAAGCTGGCGCATGATGACCACCGATATGGCCAGTGTGCCGGTCTCCG
TTATCGGGGAAGAAGTGGCTGATCTCAGCCACCGCGAAAATGACATCAAAAACGCCATTAACCTGATGTT
CTGGGGAATATAAATGTCAGGCATGAGATTATCAAAAAGGATCTTCACCTAGATCCTTTTCACGTAGAAA
GCCAGTCCGCAGAAACGGTGCTGACCCCGGATGAATGTCAGCTACTGGGCTATCTGGACAAGGGAAAACG
CAAGCGCAAAGAGAAAGCAGGTAGCTTGCAGTGGGCTTACATGGCGATAGCTAGACTGGGCGGTTTTATG
GACAGCAAGCGAACCGGAATTGCCAGCTGGGGCGCCCTCTGGTAAGGTTGGGAAGCCCTGCAAAGTAAAC
TGGATGGCTTTCTTGCCGCCAAGGATCTGATGGCGCAGGGGATCAAGCTCTGATCAAGAGACAGGATGAG
GATCGTTTCGCATGATTGAACAAGATGGATTGCACGCAGGTTCTCCGGCCGCTTGGGTGGAGAGGCTATT
CGGCTATGACTGGGCACAACAGACAATCGGCTGCTCTGATGCCGCCGTGTTCCGGCTGTCAGCGCAGGGG
CGCCCGGTTCTTTTTGTCAAGACCGACCTGTCCGGTGCCCTGAATGAACTGCAAGACGAGGCAGCGCGGC
TATCGTGGCTGGCCACGACGGGCGTTCCTTGCGCAGCTGTGCTCGACGTTGTCACTGAAGCGGGAAGGGA
CTGGCTGCTATTGGGCGAAGTGCCGGGGCAGGATCTCCTGTCATCTCACCTTGCTCCTGCCGAGAAAGTA
TCCATCATGGCTGATGCAATGCGGCGGCTGCATACGCTTGATCCGGCTACCTGCCCATTCGACCACCAAG
CGAAACATCGCATCGAGCGAGCACGTACTCGGATGGAAGCCGGTCTTGTCGATCAGGATGATCTGGACGA
AGAGCATCAGGGGCTCGCGCCAGCCGAACTGTTCGCCAGGCTCAAGGCGAGCATGCCCGACGGCGAGGAT
CTCGTCGTGACCCATGGCGATGCCTGCTTGCCGAATATCATGGTGGAAAATGGCCGCTTTTCTGGATTCA
TCGACTGTGGCCGGCTGGGTGTGGCGGACCGCTATCAGGACATAGCGTTGGCTACCCGTGATATTGCTGA
AGAGCTTGGCGGCGAATGGGCTGACCGCTTCCTCGTGCTTTACGGTATCGCCGCTCCCGATTCGCAGCGC
ATCGCCTTCTATCGCCTTCTTGACGAGTTCTTCTGAATTATTAACGCTTACAATTTCCTGATGCGGTATT
TTCTCCTTACGCATCTGTGCGGTATTTCACACCGCATCAGGTGGCACTTTTCGGGGAAATGTGCGCGGAA
CCCCTATTTGTTTATTTTTCTAAATACATTCAAATATGTATCCGCTCATGAGACAATAACCCTGATAAAT
GCTTCAATAATAGCACGTGAGGAGGGCCACCATGGCCAAGTTGACCAGTGCCGTTCCGGTGCTCACCGCG
CGCGACGTCGCCGGAGCGGTCGAGTTCTGGACCGACCGGCTCGGGTTCTCCCGGGACTTCGTGGAGGACG
ACTTCGCCGGTGTGGTCCGGGACGACGTGACCCTGTTCATCAGCGCGGTCCAGGACCAGGTGGTGCCGGA
CAACACCCTGGCCTGGGTGTGGGTGCGCGGCCTGGACGAGCTGTACGCCGAGTGGTCGGAGGTCGTGTCC
ACGAACTTCCGGGACGCCTCCGGGCCGGCCATGACCGAGATCGGCGAGCAGCCGTGGGGGCGGGAGTTCG
CCCTGCGCGACCCGGCCGGCAACTGCGTGCACTTCGTGGCCGAGGAGCAGGACTGACACGTGCTAAAACT
TCATTTTTAATTTAAAAGGATCTAGGTGAAGATCCTTTTTGATAATCTCATGACCAAAATCCCTTAACGT
GAGTTTTCGTTCCACTGAGCGTCAGACCCCGTAGAAAAGATCAAAGGATCTTCTTGAGATCCTTTTTTTC
TGCGCGTAATCTGCTGCTTGCAAACAAAAAAACCACCGCTACCAGCGGTGGTTTGTTTGCCGGATCAAGA
GCTACCAACTCTTTTTCCGAAGGTAACTGGCTTCAGCAGAGCGCAGATACCAAATACTGTTCTTCTAGTG
TAGCCGTAGTTAGGCCACCACTTCAAGAACTCTGTAGCACCGCCTACATACCTCGCTCTGCTAATCCTGT
TACCAGTGGCTGCTGCCAGTGGCGATAAGTCGTGTCTTACCGGGTTGGACTCAAGACGATAGTTACCGGA
TAAGGCGCAGCGGTCGGGCTGAACGGGGGGTTCGTGCACACAGCCCAGCTTGGAGCGAACGACCTACACC
GAACTGAGATACCTACAGCGTGAGCTATGAGAAAGCGCCACGCTTCCCGAAGGGAGAAAGGCGGACAGGT
ATCCGGTAAGCGGCAGGGTCGGAACAGGAGAGCGCACGAGGGAGCTTCCAGGGGGAAACGCCTGGTATCT
TTATAGTCCTGTCGGGTTTCGCCACCTCTGACTTGAGCGTCGATTTTTGTGATGCTCGTCAGGGGGGCGG
AGCCTATGGAAAAACGCCAGCAACGCGGCCTTTTTACGGTTCCTGGCCTTTTGCTGGCCTTTTGCTCACA
TGTTCTTTCCTGCGTTATCCCCTGATTCTGTGGATAACCGTATTACCGCCTTTGAGTGAGCTGATACCGC
TCGCCGCAGCCGAACGACCGAGCGCAGCGAGTCAGTGAGCGAGGAAGCGGAAG
