>Addgene plasmid #41819 | gRNA_GFP-T1 | depositor partial sequence | sequence record 56536 | U6_gRNA
TGTACAAAAAAGCAGGCTTTAAAGGAACCAATTCAGTCGACTGGATCCGGTACCAAGGTCGGGCAGGAAG
AGGGCCTATTTCCCATGATTCCTTCATATTTGCATATACGATACAAGGCTGTTAGAGAGATAATTAGAAT
TAATTTGACTGTAAACACAAAGATATTAGTACAAAATACGTGACGTAGAAAGTAATAATTTCTTGGGTAG
TTTGCAGTTTTAAAATTATGTTTTAAAATGGACTATCATATGCTTACCGTAACTTGAAAGTATTTCGATT
TCTTGGCTTTATATATCTTGTGGAAAGGACGAAACACCGTGAACCGCATCGAGCTGAAGTTTTAGAGCTA
GAAATAGCAAGTTAAAATAAGGCTAGTCCGTTATCAACTTGAAAAAGTGGCACCGAGTCGGTGCTTTTTT
TCTAGACCCAGCTTTCTTGTACAAAGTTGGCATTA
