>Addgene plasmid #41819 | gRNA_GFP-T1 | depositor partial sequence | sequence record 57074 | Empty backbone
AGCGCCCAATACGCAAACCGCCTCTCCCCGCGCGTTGGCCGATTCATTAATGCAGCTGGCACGACAGGTT
TCCCGACTGGAAAGCGGGCAGTGAGCGCAACGCAATTAATGTGAGTTAGCTCACTCATTAGGCACCCCAG
GCTTTACACTTTATGCTTCCGGCTCGTATGTTGTGTGGAATTGTGAGCGGATAACAATTTCACACAGGAA
ACAGCTATGACCATGATTACGCCAAGCTATTTAGGTGACACTATAGAATACTCAAGCTATGCATCAAGCT
TGGTACCGAGCTCGGATCCACTAGTAACGGCCGCCAGTGTGCTGGAATTCGCCCTTAAGGGCGAATTCTG
CAGATATCCATCACACTGGCGGCCGCTCGAGCATGCATCTAGAGGGCCCAATTCGCCCTATAGTGAGTCG
TATTACAATTCACTGGCCGTCGTTTTACAACGTCGTGACTGGGAAAACCCTGGCGTTACCCAACTTAATC
GCCTTGCAGCACATCCCCCTTTCGCCAGCTGGCGTAATAGCGAAGAGGCCCGCACCGATCGCCCTTCCCA
ACAGTTGCGCAGCCTATACGTACGGCAGTTTAAGGTTTACACCTATAAAAGAGAGAGCCGTTATCGTCTG
TTTGTGGATGTACAGAGTGATATTATTGACACGCCGGGGCGACGGATGGTGATCCCCCTGGCCAGTGCAC
GTCTGCTGTCAGATAAAGTCTCCCGTGAACTTTACCCGGTGGTGCATATCGGGGATGAAAGCTGGCGCAT
GATGACCACCGATATGGCCAGTGTGCCGGTCTCCGTTATCGGGGAAGAAGTGGCTGATCTCAGCCACCGC
GAAAATGACATCAAAAACGCCATTAACCTGATGTTCTGGGGAATATAAATGTCAGGCATGAGATTATCAA
AAAGGATCTTCACCTAGATCCTTTTCACGTAGAAAGCCAGTCCGCAGAAACGGTGCTGACCCCGGATGAA
TGTCAGCTACTGGGCTATCTGGACAAGGGAAAACGCAAGCGCAAAGAGAAAGCAGGTAGCTTGCAGTGGG
CTTACATGGCGATAGCTAGACTGGGCGGTTTTATGGACAGCAAGCGAACCGGAATTGCCAGCTGGGGCGC
CCTCTGGTAAGGTTGGGAAGCCCTGCAAAGTAAACTGGATGGCTTTCTCGCCGCCAAGGATCTGATGGCG
CAGGGGATCAAGCTCTGATCAAGAGACAGGATGAGGATCGTTTCGCATGATTGAACAAGATGGATTGCAC
GCAGGTTCTCCGGCCGCTTGGGTGGAGAGGCTATTCGGCTATGACTGGGCACAACAGACAATCGGCTGCT
CTGATGCCGCCGTGTTCCGGCTGTCAGCGCAGGGGCGCCCGGTTCTTTTTGTCAAGACCGACCTGTCCGG
TGCCCTGAATGAACTGCAAGACGAGGCAGCGCGGCTATCGTGGCTGGCCACGACGGGCGTTCCTTGCGCA
GCTGTGCTCGACGTTGTCACTGAAGCGGGAAGGGACTGGCTGCTATTGGGCGAAGTGCCGGGGCAGGATC
TCCTGTCATCTCACCTTGCTCCTGCCGAGAAAGTATCCATCATGGCTGATGCAATGCGGCGGCTGCATAC
GCTTGATCCGGCTACCTGCCCATTCGACCACCAAGCGAAACATCGCATCGAGCGAGCACGTACTCGGATG
GAAGCCGGTCTTGTCGATCAGGATGATCTGGACGAAGAGCATCAGGGGCTCGCGCCAGCCGAACTGTTCG
CCAGGCTCAAGGCGAGCATGCCCGACGGCGAGGATCTCGTCGTGACCCATGGCGATGCCTGCTTGCCGAA
TATCATGGTGGAAAATGGCCGCTTTTCTGGATTCATCGACTGTGGCCGGCTGGGTGTGGCGGACCGCTAT
CAGGACATAGCGTTGGCTACCCGTGATATTGCTGAAGAGCTTGGCGGCGAATGGGCTGACCGCTTCCTCG
TGCTTTACGGTATCGCCGCTCCCGATTCGCAGCGCATCGCCTTCTATCGCCTTCTTGACGAGTTCTTCTG
AATTATTAACGCTTACAATTTCCTGATGCGGTATTTTCTCCTTACGCATCTGTGCGGTATTTCACACCGC
ATACAGGTGGCACTTTTCGGGGAAATGTGCGCGGAACCCCTATTTGTTTATTTTTCTAAATACATTCAAA
TATGTATCCGCTCATGAGACAATAACCCTGATAAATGCTTCAATAATAGCACGTGAGGAGGGCCACCATG
GCCAAGTTGACCAGTGCCGTTCCGGTGCTCACCGCGCGCGACGTCGCCGGAGCGGTCGAGTTCTGGACCG
ACCGGCTCGGGTTCTCCCGGGACTTCGTGGAGGACGACTTCGCCGGTGTGGTCCGGGACGACGTGACCCT
GTTCATCAGCGCGGTCCAGGACCAGGTGGTGCCGGACAACACCCTGGCCTGGGTGTGGGTGCGCGGCCTG
GACGAGCTGTACGCCGAGTGGTCGGAGGTCGTGTCCACGAACTTCCGGGACGCCTCCGGGCCGGCCATGA
CCGAGATCGGCGAGCAGCCGTGGGGGCGGGAGTTCGCCCTGCGCGACCCGGCCGGCAACTGCGTGCACTT
CGTGGCCGAGGAGCAGGACTGACACGTGCTAAAACTTCATTTTTAATTTAAAAGGATCTAGGTGAAGATC
CTTTTTGATAATCTCATGACCAAAATCCCTTAACGTGAGTTTTCGTTCCACTGAGCGTCAGACCCCGTAG
AAAAGATCAAAGGATCTTCTTGAGATCCTTTTTTTCTGCGCGTAATCTGCTGCTTGCAAACAAAAAAACC
ACCGCTACCAGCGGTGGTTTGTTTGCCGGATCAAGAGCTACCAACTCTTTTTCCGAAGGTAACTGGCTTC
AGCAGAGCGCAGATACCAAATACTGTCCTTCTAGTGTAGCCGTAGTTAGGCCACCACTTCAAGAACTCTG
TAGCACCGCCTACATACCTCGCTCTGCTAATCCTGTTACCAGTGGCTGCTGCCAGTGGCGATAAGTCGTG
TCTTACCGGGTTGGACTCAAGACGATAGTTACCGGATAAGGCGCAGCGGTCGGGCTGAACGGGGGGTTCG
TGCACACAGCCCAGCTTGGAGCGAACGACCTACACCGAACTGAGATACCTACAGCGTGAGCTATGAGAAA
GCGCCACGCTTCCCGAAGGGAGAAAGGCGGACAGGTATCCGGTAAGCGGCAGGGTCGGAACAGGAGAGCG
CACGAGGGAGCTTCCAGGGGGAAACGCCTGGTATCTTTATAGTCCTGTCGGGTTTCGCCACCTCTGACTT
GAGCGTCGATTTTTGTGATGCTCGTCAGGGGGGCGGAGCCTATGGAAAAACGCCAGCAACGCGGCCTTTT
TACGGTTCCTGGGCTTTTGCTGGCCTTTTGCTCACATGTTCTTTCCTGCGTTATCCCCTGATTCTGTGGA
TAACCGTATTACCGCCTTTGAGTGAGCTGATACCGCTCGCCGCAGCCGAACGACCGAGCGCAGCGAGTCA
GTGAGCGAGGAAGCGGAAG
