>Addgene plasmid #41819 | gRNA_GFP-T1 | addgene partial sequence | sequence record 63426 | T7 5'-TAATACGACTCACTATAGGG-3'
CGAGCGGCCGCCAGTGTGATGGATATCTGCAGAATTCGCCCTTTGTACAAAAAAGCAGGCTTTAAAGGAA
CCAATTCAGTCGACTGGATCCGGTACCAAGGTCGGGCAGGAAGAGGGCCTATTTCCCATGATTCCTTCAT
ATTTGCATATACGATACAAGGCTGTTAGAGAGATAATTAGAATTAATTTGACTGTAAACACAAAGATATT
AGTACAAAATACGTGACGTAGAAAGTAATAATTTCTTGGGTAGTTTGCAGTTTTAAAATTATGTTTTAAA
ATGGACTATCATATGCTTACCGTAACTTGAAAGTATTTCGATTTCTTGGCTTTATATATCTTGTGGAAAG
GACGAAACACCGTGAACCGCATCGAGCTGAAGTTTTAGAGCTAGAAATAGCAAGTTAAAATAAGGCTAGT
CCGTTATCAACTTGAAAAAGTGGCACCGAGTCGGTGCTTTTTTTCTAGACCCAGCTTTCTTGTACAAAGT
TGGCATTAAAGGGCGAATTCCAGCACACTGGCGGCCGTTACTAGTGGATCCGAGCTCGGTACCAAGCTTG
ATGCATAGCTTGAGTATTCTATAGTGTCACCTAAATAGCTTGGCGTAATCATGGTCATAGCTGTTTCCTG
TGTGAAATTGTTATCCGCTCACAATTCCACACAACATACGAGCCGGAAGCATAAAGTGTAAAGCCTGGGG
TGCCTAATGAGTGAGCTAACTCACATTAATTGCGTTGCGCTCACTGCCCGCTTTCCAGTCGGGAAACCTG
TCGTGCCAGCTGCATTAATGAATCGGCCAACGCGCGGGGAGAGGCGGTTTGCGTATTGGGCGCTCTTCCG
CTTCCTCGCTCACTGACTCGCTGCGCTCGGTCGTTCGGCTGCGGCGAGCGGTATCAGCTCACTCAAAGGC
GGTAATACGGTTATCCACAGAATCAGGGGATAACGCAGGAAAGAACATGTGAGCAAAAGGCCAGCAAA
